Addgene plasmid #145250: pGAL4-DBD-OLIG2wt-IDR
Purpose: Expresses fusion of GAL4 DNA-binding domain and OLIG2wt IDR
Depositing lab: Denes Hnisz. Depositing organization: Max Planck Institute for Molecular Genetics. Publication: Unblending of Transcriptional Condensates in Human Repeat Expansion Disease. Basu S, Mackowiak SD, Niskanen H, Knezevic D, Asimi V, Grosswendt S, Geertsema H, Ali S, Jerkovic I, Ewers H, Mundlos S, Meissner A, Ibrahim DM, Hnisz D. Cell. 2020 May 28;181(5):1062-1079.e30. doi: 10.1016/j.cell.2020.04.018. Epub 2020 May 7. PubMed 32386547.
Backbone
  Vector backbone: pcDNA3.1
  Vector type: Mammalian Expression
Growth in bacteria
  Bacterial resistance: Ampicillin, 100 μg/mL
  Growth temperature: 37°C
  Growth strain: DH5alpha
  Copy number: High Copy
Gene/Insert
  Gene/Insert name: OLIG2wt-IDR
  Species: H. sapiens (human)
  Entrez Gene: OLIG2 (a.k.a. BHLHB1, OLIGO2, PRKCBP2, RACK17, bHLHe19)
  Cloning method: Restriction Enzyme; 5′ cloning site Unknown (unknown if destroyed)
  Sequencing primers: 5′ agactgatatgcctctaaca; 3′ GAGAAAGGAAGGGAAGAAAGCG
Terms and licenses: Academic/Nonprofit Terms; Industry Terms: Not Available to Industry
How to cite: pGAL4-DBD-OLIG2wt-IDR was a gift from Denes Hnisz (Addgene plasmid # 145250 ; http://n2t.net/addgene:145250 ; RRID:Addgene_145250)
