[The description below was written by a language model from this plasmid's Addgene catalogue record and pLannotate feature annotations shown in this document.]
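Description:
pGAL4-DBD-OLIG2wt-IDR is a mammalian expression plasmid of about 6.3 kb built on a pcDNA3.1 backbone. It encodes a fusion of the yeast GAL4 DNA-binding domain to the wild-type intrinsically disordered region (IDR) of human OLIG2, a basic helix-loop-helix transcription factor. It is propagated in E. coli from a high-copy ColE1/pUC-type origin under ampicillin selection (AmpR with its own bla promoter). An f1 origin is also present, which in principle allows single-stranded DNA production.

Expression is driven by the CMV immediate-early enhancer and promoter. The annotated GAL4 DNA-binding domain coding sequence follows, and transcripts end at the bovine growth hormone polyadenylation signal. The OLIG2 IDR is not annotated as its own feature. The unannotated stretch of roughly 450 bp between the end of the GAL4 domain and the SP6 promoter is where it would be expected, presumably in frame at the C-terminus of GAL4, although the record lists the cloning sites as unknown. T7 and SP6 promoters flank the insert region. A separate SV40 promoter–neo–SV40 poly(A) cassette provides G418 selection in mammalian cells. The short HIV-1 LTR, ble, lacI and bom hits are small fragments, probably backbone remnants or annotation artefacts rather than functional parts.

GAL4-DBD fusions of this kind tether a test protein segment to UAS sites, typically upstream of a co-transfected reporter gene, so that its transactivation capacity can be measured apart from its native DNA-binding domain. The "wt" label and the associated publication on transcriptional condensates in repeat expansion disease suggest it serves as the wild-type reference for altered IDR variants, but the record does not describe the specific assays.
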