Features (pLannotate 1.2.2; 21 found; start..end, strand, type, name):
      1..380     +  enhancer       CMV enhancer: human cytomegalovirus immediate early enhancer
    381..584     +  promoter       CMV promoter: human cytomegalovirus (CMV) immediate early promoter
    580..613     +  LTR            5' LTR (truncated) (fragment): truncated 5' long terminal repeat (LTR) from HIV-1
    629..647     +  promoter       T7 promoter: promoter for bacteriophage T7 RNA polymerase
    710..1150    +  CDS            GAL4 DNA binding domain: DNA binding domain of the GAL4 transcriptional activator; Saccharomyces cerevisiae GAL4 (truncated)
   1604..1622    -  promoter       SP6 promoter: promoter for bacteriophage SP6 RNA polymerase
   1648..1872    +  polyA_signal   bGH poly(A) signal: bovine growth hormone polyadenylation signal
   1876..1897    +  promoter       SV40 promoter (fragment): SV40 enhancer and early promoter
   1918..2346    +  rep_origin     f1 ori (sequence partly withheld): f1 bacteriophage origin of replication; arrow indicates direction of (+) strand synthesis
   2360..2689    +  promoter       SV40 promoter: SV40 enhancer and early promoter
   2756..3547    +  CDS            neo: KKA2_KLEPN - Also known as kan, nptII. Experimental evidence at protein level: Swiss-Prot protein existence level 1. Resistance to kanamycin, neomycin, paromomycin, ribostamycin, butirosin and gentamicin B. From Klebsiella pneumoniae.
   3571..3729    +  CDS            ble (fragment): BLE_KLEPN - Experimental evidence at protein level: Swiss-Prot protein existence level 1. Binding protein with a strong affinity to the bleomycin family of antibiotics. Binds to CL990; an antimitotic-antibiotic compound. From Klebsiella pneumoniae.
   3724..3845    +  polyA_signal   SV40 poly(A) signal: SV40 polyadenylation signal
   3918..3934    -  protein_bind   lac operator: The lac repressor binds to the lac operator to inhibit transcription in E. coli. This inhibition can be relieved by adding lactose or isopropyl-β-D-thiogalactopyranoside (IPTG). lac repressor encoded by lacI
   3942..3972    -  promoter       lac promoter: promoter for the E. coli lac operon
   3987..4008    -  protein_bind   CAP binding site: CAP binding activates transcription in the presence of cAMP. E. coli catabolite activator protein
   4021..4113    -  CDS            lacI (fragment): lac repressor; lacI; The lac repressor binds to the lac operator to inhibit transcription in E. coli. This inhibition can be relieved by adding lactose or isopropyl-β-D-thiogalactopyranoside (IPTG).
   4296..4884    -  rep_origin     ori: high-copy-number ColE1/pMB1/pBR322/pUC origin of replication
   5055..5915    -  CDS            AmpR: β-lactamase; bla; confers resistance to ampicillin, carbenicillin, and related antibiotics
   5916..6020    -  promoter       AmpR promoter: bla
   6079..6131    -  misc_feature   bom (fragment): basis of mobility region from pBR322
>Addgene plasmid #145250 | pGAL4-DBD-OLIG2wt-IDR | addgene full sequence | sequence record 311525 | Addgene NGS Result
GACATTGATTATTGACTAGTTATTAATAGTAATCAATTACGGGGTCATTAGTTCATAGCCCATATATGGA
GTTCCGCGTTACATAACTTACGGTAAATGGCCCGCCTGGCTGACCGCCCAACGACCCCCGCCCATTGACG
TCAATAATGACGTATGTTCCCATAGTAACGCCAATAGGGACTTTCCATTGACGTCAATGGGTGGAGTATT
TACGGTAAACTGCCCACTTGGCAGTACATCAAGTGTATCATATGCCAAGTACGCCCCCTATTGACGTCAA
TGACGGTAAATGGCCCGCCTGGCATTATGCCCAGTACATGACCTTATGGGACTTTCCTACTTGGCAGTAC
ATCTACGTATTAGTCATCGCTATTACCATGGTGATGCGGTTTTGGCAGTACATCAATGGGCGTGGATAGC
GGTTTGACTCACGGGGATTTCCAAGTCTCCACCCCATTGACGTCAATGGGAGTTTGTTTTGGCACCAAAA
TCAACGGGACTTTCCAAAATGTCGTAACAACTCCGCCCCATTGACGCAAATGGGCGGTAGGCGTGTACGG
TGGGAGGTCTATATAAGCAGAGCTCTCTGGCTAACTAGAGAACCCACTGCTTACTGGCTTATCGAAATTA
ATACGACTCACTATAGGGAGACCCAAGCTTGGTACCGAGCTCGGATCCACTAGTAACGGCCGCCAGTGTG
CTGGAATTCATGAAGCTACTGTCTTCTATCGAACAAGCATGCGATATTTGCCGACTTAAAAAGCTCAAGT
GCTCCAAAGAAAAACCGAAGTGCGCCAAGTGTCTGAAGAACAACTGGGAGTGTCGCTACTCTCCCAAAAC
CAAAAGGTCTCCGCTGACTAGGGCACATCTGACAGAAGTGGAATCAAGGCTAGAAAGACTGGAACAGCTA
TTTCTACTGATTTTTCCTCGAGAAGACCTTGACATGATTTTGAAAATGGATTCTTTACAGGATATAAAAG
CATTGTTAACAGGATTATTTGTACAAGATAATGTGAATAAAGATGCCGTCACAGATAGATTGGCTTCAGT
GGAGACTGATATGCCTCTAACATTGAGACAGCATAGAATAAGTGCGACATCATCATCGGAAGAGAGTAGT
AACAAAGGTCAAAGACAGTTGACTGTATCGGCGATCGCTTTCCACCCGTCGGCCTGCGGCGGCCTGGCGC
ACTCCGCGCCCCTGCCCGCCGCCACCGCGCACCCGGCAGCAGCAGCGCACGCCGCACATCACCCCGCGGT
GCACCACCCCATCCTGCCGCCCGCCGCCGCAGCGGCTGCTGCCGCCGCTGCAGCCGCGGCTGTGTCCAGC
GCCTCTCTGCCCGGATCCGGGCTGCCGTCGGTCGGCTCCATCCGTCCACCGCACGGCCTACTCAAGTCTC
CGTCTGCTGCCGCGGCCGCCCCGCTGGGGGGCGGGGGCGGCGGCAGTGGGGCGAGCGGGGGCTTCCAGCA
CTGGGGCGGCATGCCCTGCCCCTGCAGCATGTGCCAGGTGCCGCCGCCGCACCACCACGTGTCGGCTATG
GGCGCCGGCAGCCTGCCGCGCCTCACCTCCGACGCCAAGTGACGTACGTCTAGAGGGCCCTATTCTATAG
TGTCACCTAAATGCTAGAGCTCGCTGATCAGCCTCGACTGTGCCTTCTAGTTGCCAGCCATCTGTTGTTT
GCCCCTCCCCCGTGCCTTCCTTGACCCTGGAAGGTGCCACTCCCACTGTCCTTTCCTAATAAAATGAGGA
AATTGCATCGCATTGTCTGAGTAGGTGTCATTCTATTCTGGGGGGTGGGGTGGGGCAGGACAGCAAGGGG
GAGGATTGGGAAGACAATAGCAGGCATGCTGGGGATGCGGTGGGCTCTATGGCTTCTGAGGCGGAAAGAA
CCAGCTGGGGCTCTAGGGGGTATCCCC
[124 nt withheld, positions 1918-2041]
C
[91 nt withheld, positions 2043-2133]
A
[49 nt withheld, positions 2135-2183]
CCTTTGACGTTGGAGTCCACGTTCTTT
[37 nt withheld, positions 2211-2247]
ACCCTATCTCGGTCTATTCTTTTGATTTATAAGGGATTTTGCCGATTTCGGCCTATTGGTTAAAAAATGA
GCTGATTTAACAAAAATTTAACGCGAATTAATTCTGTGGAATGTGTGTCAGTTAGGGTGTGGAAAGTCCC
CAGGCTCCCCAGCAGGCAGAAGTATGCAAAGCATGCATCTCAATTAGTCAGCAACCAGGTGTGGAAAGTC
CCCAGGCTCCCCAGCAGGCAGAAGTATGCAAAGCATGCATCTCAATTAGTCAGCAACCATAGTCCCGCCC
CTAACTCCGCCCATCCCGCCCCTAACTCCGCCCAGTTCCGCCCATTCTCCGCCCCATGGCTGACTAATTT
TTTTTATTTATGCAGAGGCCGAGGCCGCCTCTGCCTCTGAGCTATTCCAGAAGTAGTGAGGAGGCTTTTT
TGGAGGCCTAGGCTTTTGCAAAAAGCTCCCGGGAGCTTGTATATCCATTTTCGGATCTGATCAAGAGACA
GGATGAGGATCGTTTCGCATGATTGAACAAGATGGATTGCACGCAGGTTCTCCGGCCGCTTGGGTGGAGA
GGCTATTCGGCTATGACTGGGCACAACAGACAATCGGCTGCTCTGATGCCGCCGTGTTCCGGCTGTCAGC
GCAGGGGCGCCCGGTTCTTTTTGTCAAGACCGACCTGTCCGGTGCCCTGAATGAACTGCAGGACGAGGCA
GCGCGGCTATCGTGGCTGGCCACGACGGGCGTTCCTTGCGCAGCTGTGCTCGACGTTGTCACTGAAGCGG
GAAGGGACTGGCTGCTATTGGGCGAAGTGCCGGGGCAGGATCTCCTGTCATCTCACCTTGCTCCTGCCGA
GAAAGTATCCATCATGGCTGATGCAATGCGGCGGCTGCATACGCTTGATCCGGCTACCTGCCCATTCGAC
CACCAAGCGAAACATCGCATCGAGCGAGCACGTACTCGGATGGAAGCCGGTCTTGTCGATCAGGATGATC
TGGACGAAGAGCATCAGGGGCTCGCGCCAGCCGAACTGTTCGCCAGGCTCAAGGCGCGCATGCCCGACGG
CGAGGATCTCGTCGTGACCCATGGCGATGCCTGCTTGCCGAATATCATGGTGGAAAATGGCCGCTTTTCT
GGATTCATCGACTGTGGCCGGCTGGGTGTGGCGGACCGCTATCAGGACATAGCGTTGGCTACCCGTGATA
TTGCTGAAGAGCTTGGCGGCGAATGGGCTGACCGCTTCCTCGTGCTTTACGGTATCGCCGCTCCCGATTC
GCAGCGCATCGCCTTCTATCGCCTTCTTGACGAGTTCTTCTGAGCGGGACTCTGGGGTTCGAAATGACCG
ACCAAGCGACGCCCAACCTGCCATCACGAGATTTCGATTCCACCGCCGCCTTCTATGAAAGGTTGGGCTT
CGGAATCGTTTTCCGGGACGCCGGCTGGATGATCCTCCAGCGCGGGGATCTCATGCTGGAGTTCTTCGCC
CACCCCAACTTGTTTATTGCAGCTTATAATGGTTACAAATAAAGCAATAGCATCACAAATTTCACAAATA
AAGCATTTTTTTCACTGCATTCTAGTTGTGGTTTGTCCAAACTCATCAATGTATCTTATCATGTCTGTAT
ACCGTCGACCTCTAGCTAGAGCTTGGCGTAATCATGGTCATAGCTGTTTCCTGTGTGAAATTGTTATCCG
CTCACAATTCCACACAACATACGAGCCGGAAGCATAAAGTGTAAAGCCTGGGGTGCCTAATGAGTGAGCT
AACTCACATTAATTGCGTTGCGCTCACTGCCCGCTTTCCAGTCGGGAAACCTGTCGTGCCAGCTGCATTA
ATGAATCGGCCAACGCGCGGGGAGAGGCGGTTTGCGTATTGGGCGCTCTTCCGCTTCCTCGCTCACTGAC
TCGCTGCGCTCGGTCGTTCGGCTGCGGCGAGCGGTATCAGCTCACTCAAAGGCGGTAATACGGTTATCCA
CAGAATCAGGGGATAACGCAGGAAAGAACATGTGAGCAAAAGGCCAGCAAAAGGCCAGGAACCGTAAAAA
GGCCGCGTTGCTGGCGTTTTTCCATAGGCTCCGCCCCCCTGACGAGCATCACAAAAATCGACGCTCAAGT
CAGAGGTGGCGAAACCCGACAGGACTATAAAGATACCAGGCGTTTCCCCCTGGAAGCTCCCTCGTGCGCT
CTCCTGTTCCGACCCTGCCGCTTACCGGATACCTGTCCGCCTTTCTCCCTTCGGGAAGCGTGGCGCTTTC
TCATAGCTCACGCTGTAGGTATCTCAGTTCGGTGTAGGTCGTTCGCTCCAAGCTGGGCTGTGTGCACGAA
CCCCCCGTTCAGCCCGACCGCTGCGCCTTATCCGGTAACTATCGTCTTGAGTCCAACCCGGTAAGACACG
ACTTATCGCCACTGGCAGCAGCCACTGGTAACAGGATTAGCAGAGCGAGGTATGTAGGCGGTGCTACAGA
GTTCTTGAAGTGGTGGCCTAACTACGGCTACACTAGAAGAACAGTATTTGGTATCTGCGCTCTGCTGAAG
CCAGTTACCTTCGGAAAAAGAGTTGGTAGCTCTTGATCCGGCAAACAAACCACCGCTGGTAGCGGTGGTT
TTTTTGTTTGCAAGCAGCAGATTACGCGCAGAAAAAAAGGATCTCAAGAAGATCCTTTGATCTTTTCTAC
GGGGTCTGACGCTCAGTGGAACGAAAACTCACGTTAAGGGATTTTGGTCATGAGATTATCAAAAAGGATC
TTCACCTAGATCCTTTTAAATTAAAAATGAAGTTTTAAATCAATCTAAAGTATATATGAGTAAACTTGGT
CTGACAGTTACCAATGCTTAATCAGTGAGGCACCTATCTCAGCGATCTGTCTATTTCGTTCATCCATAGT
TGCCTGACTTCCCGTCGTGTAGATAACTACGATACGGGAGGGCTTACCATCTGGCCCCAGTGCTGCAATG
ATACCGCGAGACCCACGCTCACCGGCTCCAGATTTATCAGCAATAAACCAGCCAGCCGGAAGGGCCGAGC
GCAGAAGTGGTCCTGCAACTTTATCCGCCTCCATCCAGTCTATTAATTGTTGCCGGGAAGCTAGAGTAAG
TAGTTCGCCAGTTAATAGTTTGCGCAACGTTGTTGCCATTGCTACAGGCATCGTGGTGTCACGCTCGTCG
TTTGGTATGGCTTCATTCAGCTCCGGTTCCCAACGATCAAGGCGAGTTACATGATCCCCCATGTTGTGCA
AAAAAGCGGTTAGCTCCTTCGGTCCTCCGATCGTTGTCAGAAGTAAGTTGGCCGCAGTGTTATCACTCAT
GGTTATGGCAGCACTGCATAATTCTCTTACTGTCATGCCATCCGTAAGATGCTTTTCTGTGACTGGTGAG
TACTCAACCAAGTCATTCTGAGAATAGTGTATGCGGCGACCGAGTTGCTCTTGCCCGGCGTCAATACGGG
ATAATACCGCGCCACATAGCAGAACTTTAAAAGTGCTCATCATTGGAAAACGTTCTTCGGGGCGAAAACT
CTCAAGGATCTTACCGCTGTTGAGATCCAGTTCGATGTAACCCACTCGTGCACCCAACTGATCTTCAGCA
TCTTTTACTTTCACCAGCGTTTCTGGGTGAGCAAAAACAGGAAGGCAAAATGCCGCAAAAAAGGGAATAA
GGGCGACACGGAAATGTTGAATACTCATACTCTTCCTTTTTCAATATTATTGAAGCATTTATCAGGGTTA
TTGTCTCATGAGCGGATACATATTTGAATGTATTTAGAAAAATAAACAAATAGGGGTTCCGCGCACATTT
CCCCGAAAAGTGCCACCTGACGTCGACGGATCGGGAGATCTCCCGATCCCCTATGGTGCACTCTCAGTAC
AATCTGCTCTGATGCCGCATAGTTAAGCCAGTATCTGCTCCCTGCTTGTGTGTTGGAGGTCGCTGAGTAG
TGCGCGAGCAAAATTTAAGCTACAACAAGGCAAGGCTTGACCGACAATTGCATGAAGAATCTGCTTAGGG
TTAGGCGTTTTGCGCTGCTTCGCGATGTACGGGCCAGATATACGCGTT
